>Addgene plasmid #249563 | pCAG-MitoRlucN-T2A-RlucCER-IRES-mCherry | addgene full sequence | sequence record 495713 | Addgene Long Read Sequencing Result
GTCGACATTGATTATTGACTAGTTATTAATAGTAATCAATTACGGGGTCATTAGTTCATAGCCCATATAT
GGAGTTCCGCGTTACATAACTTACGGTAAATGGCCCGCCTGGCTGACCGCCCAACGACCCCCGCCCATTG
ACGTCAATAATGACGTATGTTCCCATAGTAACGCCAATAGGGACTTTCCATTGACGTCAATGGGTGGAGT
ATTTACGGTAAACTGCCCACTTGGCAGTACATCAAGTGTATCATATGCCAAGTACGCCCCCTATTGACGT
CAATGACGGTAAATGGCCCGCCTGGCATTATGCCCAGTACATGACCTTATGGGACTTTCCTACTTGGCAG
TACATCTACGTATTAGTCATCGCTATTACCATGGTCGAGGTGAGCCCCACGTTCTGCTTCACTCTCCCCA
TCTCCCCCCCCTCCCCACCCCCAATTTTGTATTTATTTATTTTTTAATTATTTTGTGCAGCGATGGGGGC
GGGGGGGGGGGGGGGCGCGCGCCAGGCGGGGCGGGGCGGGGCGAGGGGCGGGGCGGGGCGAGGCGGAGAG
GTGCGGCGGCAGCCAATCAGAGCGGCGCGCTCCGAAAGTTTCCTTTTATGGCGAGGCGGCGGCGGCGGCG
GCCCTATAAAAAGCGAAGCGCGCGGCGGGCGGGAGTCGCTGCGCGCTGCCTTCGCCCCGTGCCCCGCTCC
GCCGCCGCCTCGCGCCGCCCGCCCCGGCTCTGACTGACCGCGTTACTCCCACAGGTGAGCGGGCGGGACG
GCCCTTCTCCTCCGGGCTGTAATTAGCGCTTGGTTTAATGACGGCTTGTTTCTTTTCTGTGGCTGCGTGA
AAGCCTTGAGGGGCTCCGGGAGGGCCCTTTGTGCGGGGGGAGCGGCTCGGGGGGTGCGTGCGTGTGTGTG
TGCGTGGGGAGCGCCGCGTGCGGCTCCGCGCTGCCCGGCGGCTGTGAGCGCTGCGGGCGCGGCGCGGGGC
TTTGTGCGCTCCGCAGTGTGCGCGAGGGGAGCGCGGCCGGGGGCGGTGCCCCGCGGTGCGGGGGGGGCTG
CGAGGGGAACAAAGGCTGCGTGCGGGGTGTGTGCGTGGGGGGGTGAGCAGGGGGTGTGGGCGCGTCGGTC
GGGCTGCAACCCCCCCTGCACCCCCCTCCCCGAGTTGCTGAGCACGGCCCGGCTTCGGGTGCGGGGCTCC
GTACGGGGCGTGGCGCGGGGCTCGCCGTGCCGGGCGGGGGGTGGCGGCAGGTGGGGGTGCCGGGCGGGGC
GGGGCCGCCTCGGGCCGGGGAGGGCTCGGGGGAGGGGCGCGGCGGCCCCCGGAGCGCCGGCGGCTGTCGA
GGCGCGGCGAGCCGCAGCCATTGCCTTTTATGGTAATCGTGCGAGAGGGCGCAGGGACTTCCTTTGTCCC
AAATCTGTGCGGAGCCGAAATCTGGGAGGCGCCGCCGCACCCCCTCTAGCGGGCGCGGGGCGAAGCGGTG
CGGCGCCGGCAGGAAGGAAATGGGCGGGGAGGGCCTTCGTGCGTCGCCGCGCCGCCGTCCCCTTCTCCCT
CTCCAGCCTCGGGGCTGTCCGCGGGGGGACGGCTGCCTTCGGGGGGGACGGGGCAGGGCGGGGTTCGGCT
TCTGGCGTGTGACCGGCGGCTCTAGAGCCTCTGCTAACCATGTTCATGCCTTCTTCTTTTTCCTACAGCT
CCTGGGCAACGTGCTGGTTATTGTGCTGTCTCATCATTTTGGCAAAGCACCATGGCCATCCAGCTGCGGT
CTCTCTTTCCACTGGCCTTGCCAGGTTTGCTGGCTCTCCTGGGATGGTGGTGGTTTTTCAGCCGCAAGAA
GGACCTGGAACTTAAGCTGCGAATTCTGCAGTCAACTGTGCCCCGCGCAAGAGACCCTCCCGTCGCAACT
GATTACAAGGATGACGACGATAAGGAATTCATGGCTTCCAAGGTGTACGACCCCGAGCAACGCAAACGCA
TGATCACTGGGCCTCAGTGGTGGGCTCGCTGCAAGCAAATGAACGTGCTGGACTCCTTCATCAACTACTA
TGATTCCGAGAAGCACGCCGAGAACGCCGTGATTTTTCTGCATGGTAACGCTACCTCCAGCTACCTGTGG
AGGCACGTCGTGCCTCACATCGAGCCCGTGGCTAGATGCATCATCCCTGATCTGATCGGAATGGGTAAGT
CCGGCAAGAGCGGGAATGGCTCAGCTTCGAGTGGAGAGGGCAGAGGAAGTCTGCTAACATGCGGTGACGT
CGAGGAGAATCCCGGCCCTTATCGCCTCCTGGATCACTACAAGTACCTCACCGCTTGGTTCGAGCTGCTG
AACCTTCCAAAGAAAATCATCTTTGTGGGCCACGACTGGGGGGCTGCTCTGGCCTTTCACTACGCCTACG
AGCACCAAGACAGGATCAAGGCCATCGTCCATATGGAGAGTGTCGTGGACGTGATCGAGTCCTGGGACGA
GTGGCCTGACATCGAGGAGGATATCGCCCTGATCAAGAGCGAAGAGGGCGAGAAAATGGTGCTTGAGAAT
AACTTCTTCGTCGAGACCGTGCTCCCAAGCAAGATCATGCGGAAACTGGAGCCTGAGGAGTTCGCTGCCT
ACCTGGAGCCATTCAAGGAGAAGGGCGAGGTTAGACGGCCTACCCTCTCCTGGCCTCGCGAGATCCCTCT
CGTTAAGGGAGGCAAGCCCGACGTCGTCCAGATTGTCCGCAACTACAACGCCTACCTTCGGGCCAGCGAC
GATCTGCCTAAGCTGTTCATCGAGTCCGACCCTGGGTTCTTTTCCAACGCTATTGTCGAGGGAGCTAAGA
AGTTCCCTAACACCGAGTTCGTGAAGGTGAAGGGCCTCCACTTCCTCCAGGAGGACGCTCCAGATGAAAT
GGGTAAGTACATCAAGAGCTTCGTGGAGCGCGTGCTGAAGAACGAGCAGGCTAGCGAGCAGAAGCTGATC
TCAGAGGAGGACCTGAGCGGTCTGAGGTCTAGGGCCCAAGCCAGCAATTCTCGAGTCATGGTCTATATCG
GAATCGCAATCTTCCTGTTCGTTGGCTTGTTCATGAAATGATCTGCAGAAGCTTCTAGGGGATCCGCCCC
TCTCCCTCCCCCCCCCCCTAACGTTACTGGCCGAAGCCGCTTGGAATAAGGCCGGTGTGCGTTTGTCTAT
ATGTTATTTTCCACCATATTGCCGTCTTTTGGCAATGTGAGGGCCCGGAAACCTGGCCCTGTCTTCTTGA
CGAGCATTCCTAGGGGTCTTTCCCCTCTCGCCAAAGGAATGCAAGGTCTGTTGAATGTCGTGAAGGAAGC
AGTTCCTCTGGAAGCTTCTTGAAGACAAACAACGTCTGTAGCGACCCTTTGCAGGCAGCGGAACCCCCCA
CCTGGCGACAGGTGCCTCTGCGGCCAAAAGCCACGTGTATAAGATACACCTGCAAAGGCGGCACAACCCC
AGTGCCACGTTGTGAGTTGGATAGTTGTGGAAAGAGTCAAATGGCTCTCCTCAAGCGTATTCAACAAGGG
GCTGAAGGATGCCCAGAAGGTACCCCATTGTATGGGATCTGATCTGGGGCCTCGGTACACATGCTTTACA
TGTGTTTAGTCGAGGTTAAAAAAACGTCTAGGCCCCCCGAACCACGGGGACGTGGTTTTCCTTTGAAAAA
CACGATGATAATATGGCCACAACCATGGTGAGCAAGGGCGAGGAGGATAACATGGCCATCATCAAGGAGT
TCATGCGCTTCAAGGTGCACATGGAGGGCTCCGTGAACGGCCACGAGTTCGAGATCGAGGGCGAGGGCGA
GGGCCGCCCCTACGAGGGCACCCAGACCGCCAAGCTGAAGGTGACCAAGGGTGGCCCCCTGCCCTTCGCC
TGGGACATCCTGTCCCCTCAGTTCATGTACGGCTCCAAGGCCTACGTGAAGCACCCCGCCGACATCCCCG
ACTACTTGAAGCTGTCCTTCCCCGAGGGCTTCAAGTGGGAGCGCGTGATGAACTTCGAGGACGGCGGCGT
GGTGACCGTGACCCAGGACTCCTCCCTGCAGGACGGCGAGTTCATCTACAAGGTGAAGCTGCGCGGCACC
AACTTCCCCTCCGACGGCCCCGTAATGCAGAAGAAGACCATGGGCTGGGAGGCCTCCTCCGAGCGGATGT
ACCCCGAGGACGGCGCCCTGAAGGGCGAGATCAAGCAGAGGCTGAAGCTGAAGGACGGCGGCCACTACGA
CGCTGAGGTCAAGACCACCTACAAGGCCAAGAAGCCCGTGCAGCTGCCCGGCGCCTACAACGTCAACATC
AAGTTGGACATCACCTCCCACAACGAGGACTACACCATCGTGGAACAGTACGAACGCGCCGAGGGCCGCC
ACTCCACCGGCGGCATGGACGAGCTGTACAAGTAAGCGGCCGCACTCCTCAGGTGCAGGCTGCCTATCAG
AAGGTGGTGGCTGGTGTGGCCAATGCCCTGGCTCACAAATACCACTGAGATCTTTTTCCCTCTGCCAAAA
ATTATGGGGACATCATGAAGCCCCTTGAGCATCTGACTTCTGGCTAATAAAGGAAATTTATTTTCATTGC
AATAGTGTGTTGGAATTTTTTGTGTCTCTCACTCGGAAGGACATATGGGAGGGCAAATCATTTAAAACAT
CAGAATGAGTATTTGGTTTAGAGTTTGGCAACATATGCCCATATGCTGGCTGCCATGAACAAAGGTTGGC
TATAAAGAGGTCATCAGTATATGAAACAGCCCCCTGCTGTCCATTCCTTATTCCATAGAAAAGCCTTGAC
TTGAGGTTAGATTTTTTTTATATTTTGTTTTGTGTTATTTTTTTCTTTAACATCCCTAAAATTTTCCTTA
CATGTTTTACTAGCCAGATTTTTCCTCCTCTCCTGACTACTCCCAGTCATAGCTGTCCCTCTTCTCTTAT
GGAGATCCCTCGACCTGCAGCCCAAGCTTGGCGTAATCATGGTCATAGCTGTTTCCTGTGTGAAATTGTT
ATCCGCTCACAATTCCACACAACATACGAGCCGGAAGCATAAAGTGTAAAGCCTGGGGTGCCTAATGAGT
GAGCTAACTCACATTAATTGCGTTGCGCTCACTGCCCGCTTTCCAGTCGGGAAACCTGTCGTGCCAGCGG
ATCCGCATCTCAATTAGTCAGCAACCATAGTCCCGCCCCTAACTCCGCCCATCCCGCCCCTAACTCCGCC
CAGTTCCGCCCATTCTCCGCCCCATGGCTGACTAATTTTTTTTATTTATGCAGAGGCCGAGGCCGCCTCG
GCCTCTGAGCTATTCCAGAAGTAGTGAGGAGGCTTTTTTGGAGGCCTAGGCTTTTGCAAAAAGCTAACTT
GTTTATTGCAGCTTATAATGGTTACAAATAAAGCAATAGCATCACAAATTTCACAAATAAAGCATTTTTT
TCACTGCATTCTAGTTGTGGTTTGTCCAAACTCATCAATGTATCTTATCATGTCTGGATCCGCTGCATTA
ATGAATCGGCCAACGCGCGGGGAGAGGCGGTTTGCGTATTGGGCGCTCTTCCGCTTCCTCGCTCACTGAC
TCGCTGCGCTCGGTCGTTCGGCTGCGGCGAGCGGTATCAGCTCACTCAAAGGCGGTAATACGGTTATCCA
CAGAATCAGGGGATAACGCAGGAAAGAACATGTGAGCAAAAGGCCAGCAAAAGGCCAGGAACCGTAAAAA
GGCCGCGTTGCTGGCGTTTTTCCATAGGCTCCGCCCCCCTGACGAGCATCACAAAAATCGACGCTCAAGT
CAGAGGTGGCGAAACCCGACAGGACTATAAAGATACCAGGCGTTTCCCCCTGGAAGCTCCCTCGTGCGCT
CTCCTGTTCCGACCCTGCCGCTTACCGGATACCTGTCCGCCTTTCTCCCTTCGGGAAGCGTGGCGCTTTC
TCATAGCTCACGCTGTAGGTATCTCAGTTCGGTGTAGGTCGTTCGCTCCAAGCTGGGCTGTGTGCACGAA
CCCCCCGTTCAGCCCGACCGCTGCGCCTTATCCGGTAACTATCGTCTTGAGTCCAACCCGGTAAGACACG
ACTTATCGCCACTGGCAGCAGCCACTGGTAACAGGATTAGCAGAGCGAGGTATGTAGGCGGTGCTACAGA
GTTCTTGAAGTGGTGGCCTAACTACGGCTACACTAGAAGAACAGTATTTGGTATCTGCGCTCTGCTGAAG
CCAGTTACCTTCGGAAAAAGAGTTGGTAGCTCTTGATCCGGCAAACAAACCACCGCTGGTAGCGGTGGTT
TTTTTGTTTGCAAGCAGCAGATTACGCGCAGAAAAAAAGGATCTCAAGAAGATCCTTTGATCTTTTCTAC
GGGGTCTGACGCTCAGTGGAACGAAAACTCACGTTAAGGGATTTTGGTCATGAGATTATCAAAAAGGATC
TTCACCTAGATCCTTTTAAATTAAAAATGAAGTTTTAAATCAATCTAAAGTATATATGAGTAAACTTGGT
CTGACAGTTACCAATGCTTAATCAGTGAGGCACCTATCTCAGCGATCTGTCTATTTCGTTCATCCATAGT
TGCCTGACTCCCCGTCGTGTAGATAACTACGATACGGGAGGGCTTACCATCTGGCCCCAGTGCTGCAATG
ATACCGCGAGACCCACGCTCACCGGCTCCAGATTTATCAGCAATAAACCAGCCAGCCGGAAGGGCCGAGC
GCAGAAGTGGTCCTGCAACTTTATCCGCCTCCATCCAGTCTATTAATTGTTGCCGGGAAGCTAGAGTAAG
TAGTTCGCCAGTTAATAGTTTGCGCAACGTTGTTGCCATTGCTACAGGCATCGTGGTGTCACGCTCGTCG
TTTGGTATGGCTTCATTCAGCTCCGGTTCCCAACGATCAAGGCGAGTTACATGATCCCCCATGTTGTGCA
AAAAAGCGGTTAGCTCCTTCGGTCCTCCGATCGTTGTCAGAAGTAAGTTGGCCGCAGTGTTATCACTCAT
GGTTATGGCAGCACTGCATAATTCTCTTACTGTCATGCCATCCGTAAGATGCTTTTCTGTGACTGGTGAG
TACTCAACCAAGTCATTCTGAGAATAGTGTATGCGGCGACCGAGTTGCTCTTGCCCGGCGTCAATACGGG
ATAATACCGCGCCACATAGCAGAACTTTAAAAGTGCTCATCATTGGAAAACGTTCTTCGGGGCGAAAACT
CTCAAGGATCTTACCGCTGTTGAGATCCAGTTCGATGTAACCCACTCGTGCACCCAACTGATCTTCAGCA
TCTTTTACTTTCACCAGCGTTTCTGGGTGAGCAAAAACAGGAAGGCAAAATGCCGCAAAAAAGGGAATAA
GGGCGACACGGAAATGTTGAATACTCATACTCTTCCTTTTTCAATATTATTGAAGCATTTATCAGGGTTA
TTGTCTCATGAGCGGATACATATTTGAATGTATTTAGAAAAATAAACAAATAGGGGTTCCGCGCACATTT
CCCCGAAAAGTGCCACCTGG
Features (pLannotate 1.2.2; 22 found; start..end, strand, type, name):
      4..383     +  enhancer       CMV enhancer: human cytomegalovirus immediate early enhancer
    385..661     +  promoter       chicken β-actin promoter: No description available
    662..1678    +  intron         chimeric intron: chimera between introns from chicken β-actin and rabbit β-globin
   1732..1824    +  CDS            Akap1 (fragment): AKAP1_RAT - Also known as Akap. Experimental evidence at protein level: Swiss-Prot protein existence level 1. Binds to type I and II regulatory subunits of protein kinase A and anchors them to the cytoplasmic face of the mitochondrial outer membrane (By similarity). Involved in mitochondrial-mediated antiviral innate immunity (By similarity). Promotes translocation of NDUFS1 into mitochondria to regulate mitochondrial membrane respiratory chain NADH dehydrogenase (Complex I) activity (By similarity). From Rattus norvegicus (Rat).
   1891..1916    +  CDS            3xFLAG (fragment): three tandem FLAG® epitope tags
   1921..2193    +  CDS            hRluc (fragment): Renilla luciferase human codon-optimized
   2260..2919    +  CDS            hRluc (fragment): Renilla luciferase human codon-optimized
   3077..3664    +  misc_feature   IRES2: internal ribosome entry site (IRES) of the encephalomyocarditis virus (EMCV)
   3665..4372    +  CDS            mCherry: mCherry is a basic (constitutively fluorescent) red fluorescent protein published in 2004, derived from Discosoma sp.. It is reported to be a very rapidly-maturing monomer with low acid sensitivity.
   4384..4455    +  CDS            HBB (fragment): HBB_PONPY - Experimental evidence at transcript level: Swiss-Prot protein existence level 2. Involved in oxygen transport from the lung to the various peripheral tissues. From Pongo pygmaeus (Bornean orangutan).
   4526..4581    +  polyA_signal   β-globin poly(A) signal: rabbit β-globin polyadenylation signal (Gil and Proudfoot, 1987)
   4966..4982    -  protein_bind   lac operator: The lac repressor binds to the lac operator to inhibit transcription in E. coli. This inhibition can be relieved by adding lactose or isopropyl-β-D-thiogalactopyranoside (IPTG). lac repressor encoded by lacI
   4990..5020    -  promoter       lac promoter: promoter for the E. coli lac operon
   5035..5056    -  protein_bind   CAP binding site: CAP binding activates transcription in the presence of cAMP. E. coli catabolite activator protein
   5069..5108    -  CDS            lacI (fragment): lac repressor; lacI; The lac repressor binds to the lac operator to inhibit transcription in E. coli. This inhibition can be relieved by adding lactose or isopropyl-β-D-thiogalactopyranoside (IPTG).
   5115..5137    +  promoter       SV40 promoter (fragment): SV40 enhancer and early promoter
   5161..5296    +  rep_origin     SV40 ori: SV40 origin of replication
   5316..5450    +  polyA_signal   SV40 poly(A) signal: SV40 polyadenylation signal
   5452..5506    -  CDS            lacI (fragment): lac repressor; lacI; The lac repressor binds to the lac operator to inhibit transcription in E. coli. This inhibition can be relieved by adding lactose or isopropyl-β-D-thiogalactopyranoside (IPTG).
   5689..6277    -  rep_origin     ori: high-copy-number ColE1/pMB1/pBR322/pUC origin of replication
   6448..7308    -  CDS            AmpR: β-lactamase; bla; confers resistance to ampicillin, carbenicillin, and related antibiotics
   7309..7413    -  promoter       AmpR promoter: bla
