[The description below was written by a language model from this plasmid's Addgene catalogue record and pLannotate feature annotations shown in this document.]
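Description:
pCAG-MitoRlucN-T2A-RlucCER-IRES-mCherry is a mammalian expression plasmid of about 7.4 kb, built on the pCAG-IRES-mCherry backbone, that encodes a split-luciferase reporter for detecting contacts between the endoplasmic reticulum and mitochondria in live cells. It is maintained in E. coli through a high-copy ColE1/pUC-type origin with ampicillin selection (AmpR under its own bla promoter). The backbone also carries an SV40 origin and SV40 poly(A) signal along with residual lac promoter/operator and lacI fragments, which play no role in the payload.

Expression is driven by the CAG arrangement: the CMV immediate-early enhancer, the chicken β-actin promoter and a chimeric β-actin/β-globin intron. The synthetic 1.3 kb insert is a single open reading frame holding two halves of human codon-optimized Renilla luciferase. The first part begins with a fragment of rat AKAP1, a protein that anchors to the cytoplasmic face of the mitochondrial outer membrane, followed by a FLAG-type epitope fragment and the N-terminal luciferase portion. A T2A peptide, named in the construct but not annotated in the feature table, would separate this from the larger C-terminal luciferase fragment during translation. The name indicates that this second half is ER-targeted, although the targeting sequence is not annotated. When the two organelle membranes come close together, the halves can reassemble into active luciferase, so luminescence reports contact. Downstream, an EMCV IRES drives cap-independent translation of mCherry from the same transcript, marking transfected cells and offering a possible reference for expression level. The transcript ends at a rabbit β-globin polyadenylation signal.
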