Addgene plasmid #249563: pCAG-MitoRlucN-T2A-RlucCER-IRES-mCherry
Purpose: For detection of ER-mitochondrial contact
Depositing lab: Ginam Cho & Jeffrey Golden & Youngshin Lim. Publication: Split-Luciferase Reassembly Assay to Measure Endoplasmic Reticulum-Mitochondria Contacts in Live Cells. Chen C, Rafael KA, Cho G, Lim Y. J Vis Exp. 2024 Oct 11;(212):10.3791/66862. doi: 10.3791/66862. PubMed 39465944.
Backbone
  Vector backbone: pCAG-IRES-mCherry
  Backbone size w/o insert (bp): 6108
  Total vector size (bp): 7439
  Vector type: Mammalian Expression, Luciferase, Synthetic Biology
Growth in bacteria
  Bacterial resistance: Ampicillin, 100 μg/mL
  Growth temperature: 37°C
  Growth strain: NEB Stable
  Copy number: High Copy
Gene/Insert
  Gene/Insert name: MitoRlucN-T2A-RlucCER
  Species: Synthetic
  Insert size (bp): 1320
  Promoter: Chicken beta-actin promoter with CMV enhancer
  Cloning method: Gibson Cloning
  Sequencing primers: 5′ tgctgtctcatcattttggcaaagcaccATGGCCATCCAGCTGCGGTC; 3′ cccctagaagcttctgcagatcatttcatgaacaagccaacgaaca
Terms and licenses: Academic/Nonprofit Terms; Industry Terms: Not Available to Industry
How to cite: pCAG-MitoRlucN-T2A-RlucCER-IRES-mCherry was a gift from Ginam Cho & Jeffrey Golden & Youngshin Lim (Addgene plasmid # 249563 ; http://n2t.net/addgene:249563 ; RRID:Addgene_249563)
